>Addgene plasmid #238405 | eEML021 | addgene full sequence | sequence record 492406 | Addgene NGS Result
GAAGATCCTTTGATCTTTTCTACGGGGTCTGACGCTCAGTGGAACGAAAACTCACGTTAAGGGATTTTGG
TCATGAGATTATCAAAAAGGATCTTCACCTAGATCCTTTTAAATTAAAAATGAAGTTTTAAATCAATCTA
AAGTATATATGAGTAAACTTGGTCTGACAGTTACCAATGCTTAATCAGTGAGGCACCTATCTCAGCGATC
TGTCTATTTCGTTCATCCATAGTTGCCTGACTCCCCGTCGTGTAGATAACTACGATACGGGAGGGCTTAC
CATCTGGCCCCAGTGCTGCAATGATACCGCGAGACCCACGCTCACCGGCTCCAGATTTATCAGCAATAAA
CCAGCCAGCCGGAAGGGCCGAGCGCAGAAGTGGTCCTGCAACTTTATCCGCCTCCATCCAGTCTATTAAT
TGTTGCCGGGAAGCTAGAGTAAGTAGTTCGCCAGTTAATAGTTTGCGCAACGTTGTTGCCATTGCTACAG
GCATCGTGGTGTCACGCTCGTCGTTTGGTATGGCTTCATTCAGCTCCGGTTCCCAACGATCAAGGCGAGT
TACATGATCCCCCATGTTGTGCAAAAAAGCGGTTAGCTCCTTCGGTCCTCCGATCGTTGTCAGAAGTAAG
TTGGCCGCAGTGTTATCACTCATGGTTATGGCAGCACTGCATAATTCTCTTACTGTCATGCCATCCGTAA
GATGCTTTTCTGTGACTGGTGAGTACTCAACCAAGTCATTCTGAGAATAGTGTATGCGGCGACCGAGTTG
CTCTTGCCCGGCGTCAATACGGGATAATACCGCGCCACATAGCAGAACTTTAAAAGTGCTCATCATTGGA
AAACGTTCTTCGGGGCGAAAACTCTCAAGGATCTTACCGCTGTTGAGATCCAGTTCGATGTAACCCACTC
GTGCACCCAACTGATCTTCAGCATCTTTTACTTTCACCAGCGTTTCTGGGTGAGCAAAAACAGGAAGGCA
AAATGCCGCAAAAAAGGGAATAAGGGCGACACGGAAATGTTGAATACTCATACTCTTCCTTTTTCAATAT
TATTGAAGCATTTATCAGGGTTATTGTCTCATGAGCGGATACATATTTGAATGTATTTAGAAAAATAAAC
AAATAGGGGTTCCGCGCACATTTCCCCGAAAAGTGCCACCTGAATTAATTCGAGCTCGCCCAAACATAAC
AGGAAGAAAAATGCCCCGCTGTGGGCGGACAAAATAGTTGGGAACTGGGAGGGGTGGAAATGGAGTTTTT
AAGGATTATTTAGGGAAGAGTGACAAAATAGATGGGAACTGGGTGTAGCGTCGTAAGCTAATACGAAAAT
TAAAAATGACAAAATAGTTTGGAACTAGATTTCACTTATCTGGTTGGCCTGCAGGGGGGGGGGGAAAGCC
ACGTTGTGTCTCAAAATCTCTGATGTTACATTGCACAAGATAAAAATATATCATCATGAACAATAAAACT
GTCTGCTTACATAAACAGTAATACAAGGGGTGTTATGAGCCATATTCAACGGGAAACGTCTTGCTCGAGG
CCGCGATTAAATTCCAACATGGATGCTGATTTATATGGGTATAAATGGGCTCGCGATAATGTCGGGCAAT
CAGGTGCGACAATCTATCGATTGTATGGGAAGCCCGATGCGCCAGAGTTGTTTCTGAAACATGGCAAAGG
TAGCGTTGCCAATGATGTTACAGATGAGATGGTCAGACTAAACTGGCTGACGGAATTTATGCCTCTTCCG
ACCATCAAGCATTTTATCCGTACTCCTGATGATGCATGGTTACTCACCACTGCGATCCCCGGGAAAACAG
CATTCCAGGTATTAGAAGAATATCCTGATTCAGGTGAAAATATTGTTGATGCGCTGGCAGTGTTCCTGCG
CCGGTTGCATTCGATTCCTGTTTGTAATTGTCCTTTTAACAGCGATCGCGTATTTCGTCTCGCTCAGGCG
CAATCACGAATGAATAACGGTTTGGTTGATGCGAGTGATTTTGATGACGAGCGTAATGGCTGGCCTGTTG
AACAAGTCTGGAAAGAAATGCATAAGCTTTTGCCATTCTCACCGGATTCAGTCGTCACTCATGGTGATTT
CTCACTTGATAACCTTATTTTTGACGAGGGGAAATTAATAGGTTGTATTGATGTTGGACGAGTCGGAATC
GCAGACCGATACCAGGATCTTGCCATCCTATGGAACTGCCTCGGTGAGTTTTCTCCTTCATTACAGAAAC
GGCTTTTTCAAAAATATGGTATTGATAATCCTGATATGAATAAATTGCAGTTTCATTTGATGCTCGATGA
GTTTTTCTAATCAGAATTGGTTAATTGGTTGTAACACTGGCAGAGCATTACGCTGACTTGACGGGACGGC
GGCTTTGTTGAATAAATCGAACTTTTGCTGAGTTGAAGGATCAGATCACGCATCTTCCCGACAACGCAGA
CCGTTCCGTGGCAAAGCAAAAGTTCAAAATCACCAACTGGTCCACCTACAACAAAGCTCTCATCAACCGT
GGCTCCCTCACTTTCTGGCTGGATGATGGGGCGATTCAGGCCTGGTATGAGTCAGCAACACCTTCTTCAC
GAGGCAGACCTCAGCGCCCCCCCCCCCTGCAGGTCGACTAGAGTCGGGGATCCGGTGATTGATTGAGCAA
GCTTTATGCTTGTAAACCGTTTTGTGAAAAAATTTTTAAAATAAAAAAGGGGACCTCTAGGGTCCCCAAT
TAATTAGTAATATAATCTATTAAAGGTCATTCAAAAGGTCATCCACCGGATCAATTCCCCTGCTCGCGCA
GGCTGGGTGCCAAGCTCTCGGGTAACATCAAGGCCCGATCCTTGGAGCCCTTGCCCTCCCGCACGATGAT
CGT
[255 nt withheld, positions 2874-3128]
CGTGGAGACCGAAACCTTGCGCTCGTTCGCCAGCCAGGACAGAAATGCCTCGACTTCGCTGCTGCCCAAG
GTTGCCGGGTGACGCACACCGTGGAAACGGATGAAGGCACGAACCCAGTGGACATAAGCCTGTTCGGTTC
GTAAGCTGTAATGCAAGTAGCGTATGCGCTCACGCAACTGGTCCAGAACCTTGACCGAACGCAGCGGTGG
TAACGGCGCAGTGGCGGTTTTCATGGCTTGTTATGACTGTTTTTTTGGGGTACAGTCTATGCCTCGGGCA
TCCAAGCAGCAAGCGCGTTACGCCGTGGGTCGATGTTTGTGTCTAACAATTCGTTCAAGCCGACGCCGCT
TCGCGGCGCGGCTTAACTCAAGCGTTAGATGCACTAAGCACATAATTGCTCACAGCCAAACTATCAGGTC
AAGTCTGCTTTTATTATTTTTAAGCGTGCATAATAAGCCCTACACAAATTGGGAGATATATCATGAAAGG
CTGGCTTTTTCTTGTTATCGCAATAGTTGGCGAAGTAATCGCAACATCCGCATTAAAATCTAGCGAGGGC
TTTACTAAGCTGATCCGGTGGATGACCTTTTGAATGACCTTTAATAGATTATATTACTAATTAATTGGGG
ACCCTAGAGGTCCCCTTTTTTATTTTAAAAATTTTTTCACAAAACGGTTTACAAGCATAAAGCTTGCTCA
ATCAATCACCGGATCCCGACGGGCCCGGTACCGCGGCCGCGCGAATTCGAGCTCGGTACCATTTATCAGG
GTTATTGTCTCATGAGCGGATACATATTTGAATGTATTTAGAAAAATAAACAAATAGGGGTTCCGCGCAC
ATTTCCCCGAAAAGTGCCACCTGACGTCTAAGAAACCATTATTATCATGACATTAACCTATAAAAATAGG
CGTATCACGAGGCCCTTTCGTCTTCACCTCGAGAACATTACTCGCATCCATTCTCAGGCTGTCTCGTCTC
GTCTCGGAGTTGACGGCTAGCTCAGTCCTAGGTACAGTGCTAGCTACTAGAGAAAGAGGAGAAATACTAA
ATGCGTAAAGGCGAAGAGCTGTTCACTGGTGTCGTCCCTATTCTGGTGGAACTGGATGGTGATGTCAACG
GTCATAAGTTTTCCGTGCGTGGCGAGGGTGAAGGTGACGCAACTAATGGTAAACTGACGCTGAAGTTCAT
CTGTACTACTGGTAAACTGCCGGTACCTTGGCCGACTCTGGTAACGACGCTGACTTATGGTGTTCAGTGC
TTTGCTCGTTATCCGGACCATATGAAGCAGCATGACTTCTTCAAGTCCGCCATGCCGGAAGGCTATGTGC
AGGAACGCACGATTTCCTTTAAGGATGACGGCACGTACAAAACGCGTGCGGAAGTGAAATTTGAAGGCGA
TACCCTGGTAAACCGCATTGAGCTGAAAGGCATTGACTTTAAAGAAGATGGCAATATCCTGGGCCATAAG
CTGGAATACAATTTTAACAGCCACAATGTTTACATCACCGCCGATAAACAAAAAAATGGCATTAAAGCGA
ATTTTAAAATTCGCCACAACGTGGAGGATGGCAGCGTGCAGCTGGCTGATCACTACCAGCAAAACACTCC
AATCGGTGATGGTCCTGTTCTGCTGCCAGACAATCACTATCTGAGCACGCAAAGCGTTCTGTCTAAAGAT
CCGAACGAGAAACGCGATCATATGGTTCTGCTGGAGTTCGTAACCGCAGCGGGCATCACGCATGGTATGG
ATGAACTGTACAAATGATGAAGGTGACTCCTGTTGATAGATCCAGTAATGACCTCAGAACTCCATCTGGA
TTTGTTCAGAACGCTCGGTTGCCGCCGGGCGTTTTTTATTGGTGAGAATGCTTCCAGGATACATAGATTA
CCACAACTCCGAGCCCTTCCACCCCAAGCTAGCTTGGAGGACAAATCCGCCGCTAGGAGCTTGCGGCCGC
CTTAAGACGCGTGGATCCCCGGGAATTTCGACCCCACGCCCCTCTTTAATACGACGGGCAATTTGCACTT
CAGAAAATGAAGAGTTTGCTTTAGCCATAACAAAAGTCCAGTATGCTTTTTCACAGCATAACTGGACTGA
TTTCAGTTTACAACTATTCTGTCTAGTTTAAGACTTTATTGTCATAGTTTAGATCTATTTTGTTCAGTTT
AAGACTTTATTGTCCGCCCACACCCGCTTACGCAGGGCATCCATTTATTACTCAACCGTAACCGATTTTG
CCAGGTTACGCGGCTGGTCCTCTAGAATTCCCATGTCAGCCGTTAAGTGTTCCTGTGTCACTCAAAATTG
CTTTGAGAGGCTCTAAGGGCTTCTCAGTGCGTTACATCCCTGGCTTGTTGTCCACAACCGTTAAACCTTA
AAAGCTTTAAAAGCCTTATATATTCTTTTTTTTCTTATAAAACTTAAAACCTTAGAGGCTATTTAAGTTG
CTGATTTATATTAATTTTATTGTTCAAACATGAGAGCTTAGTACGTGAAACATGAGAGCTTAGTACGTTA
GCCATGAGAGCTTAGTACGTTAGCCATGAGGGTTTAGTTCGTTAAACATGAGAGCTTAGTACGTTAAACA
TGAGAGCTTAGTACGTGAAACATGAGAGCTTAGTACGTACTATCAACAGGTTGAACTGCTGATCTTCAGA
TCCTCTACGCCGGACGCATCGTGGCCGGATCGGGGGGGGGGGGCGCTCGGTCTTGCCTTGCTCGTCGGTG
ATGTACTTCACCAGCTCCGCGAAGTCGCTCTTCTTGATGGAGCGCATGGGGACGTGCTTGGCAATCACGC
GCACCCCCCGGCCGTTTTAGCGGCTAAAAAAGTCATGGCTCTGCCCTCGGGCGGACCACGCCCATCATGA
CCTTGCCAAGCTCGTCCTGCTTCTCTTCGATCTTCGCCAGCAGGGCGAGGATCGTGGCATCACCGAACCG
CGCCGTGCGCGGGTCGTCGGTGAGCCAGAGTTTCAGCAGGCCGCCCAGGCGGCCCAGGTCGCCATTGATG
CGGGCCAGCTCGCGGACGTGCTCATAGTCCACGACGCCCGTGATTTTGTAGCCCTGGCCGACGGCCAGCA
GGTAGGCCGACAGGCTCATGCCGGCCGCCGCCGCCTTTTCCTCAATCGCTCTTCGTTCGTCTGGAAGGCA
GTACACCTTGATAGGTGGGCTGCCCTTCCTGGTTGGCTTGGTTTCATCAGCCATCCGCTTGCCCTCATCT
GTTACGCCGGCGGTAGCCGGCCAGCCTCGCAGAGCAGGATTCCCGTTGAGCACCGCCAGGTGCGAATAAG
GGACAGTGAAGAAGGAACACCCGCTCGCGGGTGGGCCTACTTCACCTATCCTGCCCGGCTGACGCCGTTG
GATACACCAAGGAAAGTCTACACGAACCCTTTGGCAAAATCCTGTATATCGTGCGAAAAAGGATGGATAT
ACCGAAAAAATCGCTATAATGACCCCGAAGCAGGGTTATGCAGCGGAAAAGCGCTTTCTCATAGCTCACG
CTGTAGGTATCTCAGTTCGGTGTAGGTCGTTCGCTCCAAGCTGGGCTGTGTGCACGAACCCCCCGTTCAG
CCCGACCGCTGCGCCTTATCCGGTAACTATCGTCTTGAGTCCAACCCGGTAAGACACGACTTATCGCCAC
TGGCAGCAGCCACTGGTAACAGGATTAGCAGAGCGAGGTATGTAGGCGGTGCTACAGAGTTCTTGAAGTG
GTGGCCTAACTACGGCTACACTAGAAGAACAGTATTTGGTATCTGCGCTCTGCTGAAGCCAGTTACCTTC
GGAAAAAGAGTTGGTAGCTCTTGATCCGGCAAACAAACCACCGCTGGTAGCGGTGGTTTTTTTGTTTGCA
AGCAGCAGATTACGCGCAGAAAAAAAGGATCTCAA
Features (pLannotate 1.2.2; 18 found; start..end, strand, type, name):
    171..1031    -  CDS            AmpR: β-lactamase; bla; confers resistance to ampicillin, carbenicillin, and related antibiotics
   1032..1136    -  promoter       AmpR promoter: bla
   1210..1375    +  mobile_element Tn7L: mini-Tn7 element (left end of the Tn7 transposon) Tn7
   1505..2320    +  CDS            KanR: aminoglycoside phosphotransferase; aph(3')-Ia; confers resistance to kanamycin in bacteria or G418 (Geneticin®) in eukaryotes
   2461..2607    +  CDS            TRA2_ECOLX (fragment): Protein predicted: Swiss-Prot protein existence level 4. Required for transposition of transposon Tn903. From Escherichia coli.
   2790..3362    -  CDS            int (fragment) (sequence partly withheld): INT2_ECOLX - Protein inferred from homology: Swiss-Prot protein existence level 3. Putative integrase believed to be involved in the insertion of antibiotic resistance genes into plasmids and transposons. From Escherichia coli.
   3611..3700    +  CDS            qacE (fragment): QACE_ECOLX - Protein inferred from homology: Swiss-Prot protein existence level 3. Multidrug exporter. Is implicated for the resistance to bacteriocidal quaternary ammonium compounds. From Escherichia coli.
   3871..3888    +  misc_feature   MCS (fragment): pUC18/19 multiple cloning site
   3888..3965    -  promoter       AmpR promoter (fragment): bla
   4118..4142    +  promoter       J23119(SpeI) promoter (fragment): bacterial promoter (Registry of Standard Biological Parts BBa J23119) modified to end with an SpeI site
   4179..4892    +  CDS            superfolder GFP: GFP variant that folds robustly even when fused to poorly folded proteins (Pédelacq et al., 2006)
   4903..4997    +  terminator     lambda t0 terminator: transcription terminator from phage lambda
   5122..5320    +  mobile_element Tn7R (fragment): mini-Tn7 element (right end of the Tn7 transposon) Tn7
   5402..5790    -  rep_origin     R6K γ ori: γ replication origin from E. coli plasmid R6K; requires the R6K initiator protein pi for replication
   5831..5923    -  CDS            traI (fragment): TRAI6_ECOLX - Experimental evidence at protein level: Swiss-Prot protein existence level 1. The initiation process of transfer DNA synthesis requires the interaction of at least three plasmid-specific components (TraH, I, and J) at the transfer origin resulting in the assembly of a specialised nucleoprotein complex - the relaxosome. Site- and strand-specific cleavage at the transfer origin is dependent on TraI and TraJ. From Escherichia coli.
   5961..6332    -  CDS            traJ: oriT-recognizing protein; traJ
   6365..6474    -  oriT           oriT: incP origin of transfer
   6609..7013    -  rep_origin     ori (fragment): high-copy-number ColE1/pMB1/pBR322/pUC origin of replication
