[The description below was written by a language model from this plasmid's Addgene catalogue record and pLannotate feature annotations shown in this document.]
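Description:
eEML021 is a 7,013-nt bacterial expression plasmid built on the EML002 backbone. It carries a constitutive superfolder GFP cassette and belongs to a DNA part library developed for engineering the nematode-symbiotic bacterium Xenorhabdus griffiniae. The feature table shows the architecture of a mobilizable mini-Tn7 delivery vector. Replication depends on the R6K γ origin, which needs the pi initiator protein and therefore restricts propagation to pir-expressing hosts, consistent with the recorded pir2+ growth strain and low copy number. Only a fragment of a ColE1/pUC-type origin is annotated, so it is probably not functional. An incP oriT, together with traJ and a traI fragment, allows conjugative transfer when transfer functions are supplied in trans. Selection uses ampicillin (bla, on the backbone) and kanamycin.

The payload lies between the Tn7L and Tn7R ends. It includes the aph(3')-Ia kanamycin resistance gene and the insert recorded as UNS1-P6d-U3d-sfGFP-t0-UNSX. In this unit a synthetic constitutive promoter (P6d, which partially matches the J23119 family in the annotation) and a part named U3d, presumably a 5' UTR or ribosome binding site, drive sfGFP. Transcription ends at the lambda t0 terminator, and unique nucleotide sequences flank the unit for modular assembly. Fragments of int, qacE and a Tn903 transposition gene also sit between the Tn7 ends and look like remnants of earlier cassettes. No Tn7 transposase genes are annotated, so transposition would require a helper. The Tn7 layout suggests chromosomal integration of the reporter and kanamycin marker in hosts where the R6K origin cannot replicate, although the record states the purpose only as a constitutive sfGFP Golden Gate construct. The cloning method is listed as Gibson.
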