Addgene plasmid #238405: eEML021
Purpose: sfGFP constitutive Golden Gate construct
Depositing lab: Richard Murray. Depositing organization: California Institute of Technology. Publication: A DNA Part Library for Reliable Engineering of the Emerging Model Nematode Symbiotic Bacterium Xenorhabdus griffiniae HGB2511. Larsson EM, Wang OY, Murray RM. ACS Synth Biol. 2025 Oct 17;14(10):4122-4126. doi: 10.1021/acssynbio.5c00414. Epub 2025 Sep 25. PubMed 40998411.
Backbone
  Vector backbone: EML002
  Vector type: Bacterial Expression
Growth in bacteria
  Bacterial resistance: Ampicillin and Kanamycin, 100 & 50 μg/mL
  Growth temperature: 37°C
  Growth strain: pir2+
  Copy number: Low Copy
Gene/Insert
  Gene/Insert name: UNS1-P6d-U3d-sfGFP-t0-UNSX
  Species: Synthetic
  Cloning method: Gibson Cloning
Terms and licenses: Academic/Nonprofit Terms; Industry Terms: Not Available to Industry
Depositor comments: Please visit https://doi.org/10.1101/2025.06.09.658710 for bioRxiv preprint.
How to cite: eEML021 was a gift from Richard Murray (Addgene plasmid # 238405 ; http://n2t.net/addgene:238405 ; RRID:Addgene_238405)
